>Addgene plasmid #159673 | 1095=Rcd-1r-NLS-hSpCas9-T2A-GFP, Opie2-dsRed-SV40 | depositor full sequence | sequence record 308911 | 1095=Rcd-1r-NLS-hSpCas9-T2A-GFP, Opie2-dsRed-SV40 sequence 13706 bps
GATCTCGGATCTGACAATGTTCAGTGCAGAGACTCGGCTACGCCTCGTGGACTTTGAAGTTGACCAACAA
TGTTTATTCTTACCTCTAATAGTCCTCTGTGGCAAGGTCAAGATTCTGTTAGAAGCCAATGAAGAACCTG
GTTGTTCAATAACATTTTGTTCGTCTAATATTTCACTACCGCTTGACGTTGGCTGCACTTCATGTACCTC
ATCTATAAACGCTTCTTCTGTATCGCTCTGGACGTCATCTTCACTTACGTGATCTGATATTTCACTGTCA
GAATCCTCACCAACAAGCTCGTCATCGCTTTGCAGAAGAGCAGAGAGGATATGCTCATCGTCTAAAGAAC
TACCCATTTTATTATATATTAGTCACGATATCTATAACAAGAAAATATATATATAATAAGTTATCACGTA
AGTAGAACATGAAATAACAATATAATTATCGTATGAGTTAAATCTTAAAAGTCACGTAAAAGATAATCAT
GCGTCATTTTGACTCACGCGGTCGTTATAGTTCAAAATCAGTGACACTTACCGCATTGACAAGCACGCCT
CACGGGAGCTCCAAGCGGCGACTGAGATGTCCTAAATGCACAGCGACGGATTCGCGCTATTTAGAAAGAG
AGAGCAATATTTCAAGAATGCATGCGTCAATTTTACGCAGACTATCTTTCTAGGGTTAAAAAAGATTTGC
GCTTTACTCGACCTAAACTTTAAACACGTCATAGAATCTTCGTTTGACAAAAACCACATTGTGGCCAAGC
TGTGTGACGCGACGCGCGCTAAAGAATGGCAAACCAAGTCGCGCGAGCGTCGACTCTAGAGGATCCCCGG
GTACCGAGCTCGAATTCGTAATCATGTCATAGCTGTTTCCTGTGTGAAATTGTTATCCGCTCACAATTCC
ACACAACATACGAGCCGGAAGCATAAAGTGTAAAGCCTGGGGTGCCTAATGAGTGAGCTAACTCACATTA
ATTGCGTTGCGCTCACTGCCCGCTTTCCAGTCGGGAAACCTGTCGTGCCAGCTGCATTAATGAATCGGCC
AACGCGCGGGGAGAGGCGGTTTGCGTATTGGGCGCTCTTCCGCTTCCTCGCTCACTGACTCGCTGCGCTC
GGTCGTTCGGCTGCGGCGAGCGGTATCAGCTCACTCAAAGGCGGTAATACGGTTATCCACAGAATCAGGG
GATAACGCAGGAAAGAACATGTGAGCAAAAGGCCAGCAAAAGGCCAGGAACCGTAAAAAGGCCGCGTTGC
TGGCGTTTTTCCATAGGCTCCGCCCCCCTGACGAGCATCACAAAAATCGACGCTCAAGTCAGAGGTGGCG
AAACCCGACAGGACTATAAAGATACCAGGCGTTTCCCCCTGGAAGCTCCCTCGTGCGCTCTCCTGTTCCG
ACCCTGCCGCTTACCGGATACCTGTCCGCCTTTCTCCCTTCGGGAAGCGTGGCGCTTTCTCATAGCTCAC
GCTGTAGGTATCTCAGTTCGGTGTAGGTCGTTCGCTCCAAGCTGGGCTGTGTGCACGAACCCCCCGTTCA
GCCCGACCGCTGCGCCTTATCCGGTAACTATCGTCTTGAGTCCAACCCGGTAAGACACGACTTATCGCCA
CTGGCAGCAGCCACTGGTAACAGGATTAGCAGAGCGAGGTATGTAGGCGGTGCTACAGAGTTCTTGAAGT
GGTGGCCTAACTACGGCTACACTAGAAGAACAGTATTTGGTATCTGCGCTCTGCTGAAGCCAGTTACCTT
CGGAAAAAGAGTTGGTAGCTCTTGATCCGGCAAACAAACCACCGCTGGTAGCGGTGGTTTTTTTGTTTGC
AAGCAGCAGATTACGCGCAGAAAAAAAGGATCTCAAGAAGATCCTTTGATCTTTTCTACGGGGTCTGACG
CTCAGTGGAACGAAAACTCACGTTAAGGGATTTTGGTCATGAGATTATCAAAAAGGATCTTCACCTAGAT
CCTTTTAAATTAAAAATGAAGTTTTAAATCAATCTAAAGTATATATGAGTAAACTTGGTCTGACAGTTAC
CAATGCTTAATCAGTGAGGCACCTATCTCAGCGATCTGTCTATTTCGTTCATCCATAGTTGCCTGACTCC
CCGTCGTGTAGATAACTACGATACGGGAGGGCTTACCATCTGGCCCCAGTGCTGCAATGATACCGCGAGA
CCCACGCTCACCGGCTCCAGATTTATCAGCAATAAACCAGCCAGCCGGAAGGGCCGAGCGCAGAAGTGGT
CCTGCAACTTTATCCGCCTCCATCCAGTCTATTAATTGTTGCCGGGAAGCTAGAGTAAGTAGTTCGCCAG
TTAATAGTTTGCGCAACGTTGTTGCCATTGCTACAGGCATCGTGGTGTCACGCTCGTCGTTTGGTATGGC
TTCATTCAGCTCCGGTTCCCAACGATCAAGGCGAGTTACATGATCCCCCATGTTGTGCAAAAAAGCGGTT
AGCTCCTTCGGTCCTCCGATCGTTGTCAGAAGTAAGTTGGCCGCAGTGTTATCACTCATGGTTATGGCAG
CACTGCATAATTCTCTTACTGTCATGCCATCCGTAAGATGCTTTTCTGTGACTGGTGAGTACTCAACCAA
GTCATTCTGAGAATAGTGTATGCGGCGACCGAGTTGCTCTTGCCCGGCGTCAATACGGGATAATACCGCG
CCACATAGCAGAACTTTAAAAGTGCTCATCATTGGAAAACGTTCTTCGGGGCGAAAACTCTCAAGGATCT
TACCGCTGTTGAGATCCAGTTCGATGTAACCCACTCGTGCACCCAACTGATCTTCAGCATCTTTTACTTT
CACCAGCGTTTCTGGGTGAGCAAAAACAGGAAGGCAAAATGCCGCAAAAAAGGGAATAAGGGCGACACGG
AAATGTTGAATACTCATACTCTTCCTTTTTCAATATTATTGAAGCATTTATCAGGGTTATTGTCTCATGA
GCGGATACATATTTGAATGTATTTAGAAAAATAAACAAATAGGGGTTCCGCGCACATTTCCCCGAAAAGT
GCCACCTGACGTCTAAGAAACCATTATTATCATGACATTAACCTATAAAAATAGGCGTATCACGAGGCCC
TTTCGTCTCGCGCGTTTCGGTGATGACGGTGAAAACCTCTGACACATGCAGCTCCCGGAGACGGTCACAG
CTTGTCTGTAAGCGGATGCCGGGAGCAGACAAGCCCGTCAGGGCGCGTCAGCGGGTGTTGGCGGGTGTCG
GGGCTGGCTTAACTATGCGGCATCAGAGCAGATTGTACTGAGAGTGCACCATATGCGGTGTGAAATACCG
CACAGATGCGTAAGGAGAAAATACCGCATCAGGCGCCATTCGCCATTCAGGCTGCGCAACTGTTGGGAAG
GGCGATCGGTGCGGGCCTCTTCGCTATTACGCCAGCTGGCGAAAGGGGGATGTGCTGCAAGGCGATTAAG
TTGGGTAACGCCAGGGTTTTCCCAGTCACGACGTTGTAAAACGACGGCCAGTGCCAAGCTTTGTTTAAAA
ATATAACAAAATTGTGATCCCACAAAATGAAGTGGGGCAAAATCAAATAATTAATAGTGTCCGTAAACTT
GTTGGTCTTCAACTTTTTGAGGAACACGTTGGACGGCAAATCCGTGACTATAACACAAGTTGATTTAATA
ATTTTAGCCAACACGTCGGGCTGCGTGTTTTTTGCCGACGCGTCTGTGTACACGTTGATTAACTGGTCGA
TTAAACTGTTGAAATAATTTAATTTTTGGTTCTTCTTTAAATCTGTGATGAAATTTTTTAAAATAACTTT
AAATTCTTCATTGGTAAAAAATGCCACGTTTTGCAACTTGTGAGGGTCTAATATGAGGTCAAACTCAGTA
GGAGTTTTATCCAAAAAAGAAAACATGATTACGTCTGTACACGAACGCGTATTAACGCAGAGTGCAAAGT
ATAAGAGGGTTAAAAAATATATTTTACGCACCATATACGCATCGGGTTGATATCGTTAATATGGATCAAT
TTGAACAGTTGATTAACGTGTCTCTGCTCAAGTCTTTGATCAAAACGCAAATCGACGAAAATGTGTCGGA
CAATATCAAGTCGATGAGCGAAAAACTAAAAAGGCTAGAATACGACAATCTCACAGACAGCGTTGAGATA
TACGGTATTCACGACAGCAGGCTGAATAATAAAAAAATTAGAAACTATTATTTAACCCTAGAAAGATAAT
CATATTGTGACGTACGTTAAAGATAATCATGCGTAAAATTGACGCATGTGTTTTATCGGTCTGTATATCG
AGGTTTATTTATTAATTTGAATAGATATTAAGTTTTATTATATTTACACTTACATACTAATAATAAATTC
AACAAACAATTTATTTATGTTTATTTATTTATTAAAAAAAAACAAAAACTCAAAATTTCTTCTATAAAGT
AACAAAACTTTTAAACATTCTCTCTTTTACAAAAATAAACTTATTTTGTACTTTAAAAACAGTCATGTTG
TATTATAAAATAAGTAATTAGCTTAACTTATACATAATAGAAACAAATTATACTTATTAGTCAGTCAGAA
ACAACTTTGGCACATATCAATATTATGCTCTCGACAAATAACTTTTTTGCATTTTTTGCACGATGCATTT
GCCTTTCGCCTTATTTTAGAGGGGCAGTAAGTACAGTAAGTACGTTTTTTCATTACTGGCTCTTCAGTAC
TGTCATCTGATGTACCAGGCACTTCATTTGGCAAAATATTAGAGATATTATCGCGCAAATATCTCTTCAA
AGTAGGAGCTTCTAAACGCTTACGCATAAACGATGACGTCAGGCTCATGTAAAGGTTTCTCATAAATTTT
TTGCGACTTTGAACCTTTTCTCCCTTGCTACTGACATTATGGCTGTATATAATAAAAGAATTTATGCAGG
CAATGTTTATCATTCCGTACAATAATGCCATAGGCCACCTATTCGTCTTCCTACTGCAGGTCATCACAGA
ACACATTTGGTCTAGCGTGTCCACTCCGCCTTTAGTTTGATTATAATACATAACCATTTGCGGTTTACCG
GTACTTTCGTTGATAGAAGCATCCTCATCACAAGATGATAATAAGTATACCATCTTAGCTGGCTTCGGTT
TATATGAGACGAGAGTAAGGGGTCCGTCAAAACAAAACATCGATGTTCCCACTGGCCTGGAGCGACTGTT
TTTCAGTACTTCCGGTATCTCGCGTTTGTTTGATCGCACGGTTCCCACAATGGTTAATTCGAGCTCGCCC
GGGGTCCTAGGTCGACGATGTAGGTCACGGTCTCGAAGCCGCGGTGCGGGTGCCAGGGCGTGCCCTTGGG
CTCCCCGGGCGCGTACTCCACCTCACCCATCTGGTCCATCATGATGAACGGGTCGAGGTGGCGGTAGTTG
ATCCCGGCGAACGCGCGGCGCACCGGGAAGCCCTCGCCCTCGAAACCGCTGGGCGCGGTGGTCACGGTGA
GCACGGGACGTGCGACGGCGTCGGCGGGTGCGGATACGCGGGGCAGCGTCAGCGGGTTCTCGACGGTCAC
GGCGGGCATGTCGACGCGGCCGCGCAGACATAGACGAGCAACAATCAATCAATTAAATGCCTGAATGCAG
CTCCAAACAAACCGAGCCACGATAACCATAACATGACCCACCGGATAATGTTCGGCATGCAAAAGTGAGA
TTGACTTTTAGGCAGACGGCAACACTATTAAAGATTTATTCTTGTTTCTCGGCTCGTTCGAATCTCCGAT
TTTCTCTGGGATAGTTGGCCAATTTATGTGACGGACTGAAATTTTTAAAGCTCTCTGCAACAAACAAAAT
TGAAATGTTGCACGATGTGGCAAAGAATACATTTTCTGTTAACCATTTCTGTATTGGCAAGTAATTCCAG
AAATGGACAACTATTCCAAGCATCCATCTGTTTAATGGGTTAAATGCGAGATAAAATATTTGAAAATTTT
AAAGGCAAATATTTGTGTGTGCTAGAATGATTTTTGATTTATAGTATTTGTCAATACGAATTCATTAATT
CTAAAACTGGTGTCCAAAAGTACTTAATGGTCATTAAGCCATAAATCGGACCTCCATCAGATGCGCAATT
AGTCTGGCCATTTCAGAGAGCTAAGCTATGCTATGACATACTTAATAGAATCATAAATTTTAATCATCTA
CCGATTAATACTTGTAAAATATAGAGAAAACGTGAATTTCCAGACGAATTCCAAGCTGCCAATCAAATCA
ATGGTGATAAGAAACAAAATTCTGGGAGACATTCGAACAAGAAATTATTTATTAATTTATGGCATTCGTG
CGTTCCTCGGCTCTGGCCACATTGTTCGGCCACGTGCTTTCGGTCCTTTCTCGCTTGAAGCTTATATCGA
TAACCACAATAGACGCCAACTCGAAACCACGTTTCTCAATCGTCCGTCGAAATTCCGGAGCCAGATCTTT
CCAAGCTACTAGATCTTTGCAAGCTAACGCGAAAAAAAACCAGCTTTGCGCTCGAGATGGACTATAAGGA
CCACGACGGAGACTACAAGGATCATGATATTGATTACAAAGACGATGACGATAAGATGGCCCCAAAGAAG
AAGCGGAAGGTCGGTATCCACGGAGTCCCAGCAGCCGACAAGAAGTACAGCATCGGCCTGGACATCGGCA
CCAACTCTGTGGGCTGGGCCGTGATCACCGACGAGTACAAGGTGCCCAGCAAGAAATTCAAGGTGCTGGG
CAACACCGACCGGCACAGCATCAAGAAGAACCTGATCGGAGCCCTGCTGTTCGACAGCGGCGAAACAGCC
GAGGCCACCCGGCTGAAGAGAACCGCCAGAAGAAGATACACCAGACGGAAGAACCGGATCTGCTATCTGC
AAGAGATCTTCAGCAACGAGATGGCCAAGGTGGACGACAGCTTCTTCCACAGACTGGAAGAGTCCTTCCT
GGTGGAAGAGGATAAGAAGCACGAGCGGCACCCCATCTTCGGCAACATCGTGGACGAGGTGGCCTACCAC
GAGAAGTACCCCACCATCTACCACCTGAGAAAGAAACTGGTGGACAGCACCGACAAGGCCGACCTGCGGC
TGATCTATCTGGCCCTGGCCCACATGATCAAGTTCCGGGGCCACTTCCTGATCGAGGGCGACCTGAACCC
CGACAACAGCGACGTGGACAAGCTGTTCATCCAGCTGGTGCAGACCTACAACCAGCTGTTCGAGGAAAAC
CCCATCAACGCCAGCGGCGTGGACGCCAAGGCCATCCTGTCTGCCAGACTGAGCAAGAGCAGACGGCTGG
AAAATCTGATCGCCCAGCTGCCCGGCGAGAAGAAGAATGGCCTGTTCGGAAACCTGATTGCCCTGAGCCT
GGGCCTGACCCCCAACTTCAAGAGCAACTTCGACCTGGCCGAGGATGCCAAACTGCAGCTGAGCAAGGAC
ACCTACGACGACGACCTGGACAACCTGCTGGCCCAGATCGGCGACCAGTACGCCGACCTGTTTCTGGCCG
CCAAGAACCTGTCCGACGCCATCCTGCTGAGCGACATCCTGAGAGTGAACACCGAGATCACCAAGGCCCC
CCTGAGCGCCTCTATGATCAAGAGATACGACGAGCACCACCAGGACCTGACCCTGCTGAAAGCTCTCGTG
CGGCAGCAGCTGCCTGAGAAGTACAAAGAGATTTTCTTCGACCAGAGCAAGAACGGCTACGCCGGCTACA
TTGACGGCGGAGCCAGCCAGGAAGAGTTCTACAAGTTCATCAAGCCCATCCTGGAAAAGATGGACGGCAC
CGAGGAACTGCTCGTGAAGCTGAACAGAGAGGACCTGCTGCGGAAGCAGCGGACCTTCGACAACGGCAGC
ATCCCCCACCAGATCCACCTGGGAGAGCTGCACGCCATTCTGCGGCGGCAGGAAGATTTTTACCCATTCC
TGAAGGACAACCGGGAAAAGATCGAGAAGATCCTGACCTTCCGCATCCCCTACTACGTGGGCCCTCTGGC
CAGGGGAAACAGCAGATTCGCCTGGATGACCAGAAAGAGCGAGGAAACCATCACCCCCTGGAACTTCGAG
GAAGTGGTGGACAAGGGCGCTTCCGCCCAGAGCTTCATCGAGCGGATGACCAACTTCGATAAGAACCTGC
CCAACGAGAAGGTGCTGCCCAAGCACAGCCTGCTGTACGAGTACTTCACCGTGTATAACGAGCTGACCAA
AGTGAAATACGTGACCGAGGGAATGAGAAAGCCCGCCTTCCTGAGCGGCGAGCAGAAAAAGGCCATCGTG
GACCTGCTGTTCAAGACCAACCGGAAAGTGACCGTGAAGCAGCTGAAAGAGGACTACTTCAAGAAAATCG
AGTGCTTCGACTCCGTGGAAATCTCCGGCGTGGAAGATCGGTTCAACGCCTCCCTGGGCACATACCACGA
TCTGCTGAAAATTATCAAGGACAAGGACTTCCTGGACAATGAGGAAAACGAGGACATTCTGGAAGATATC
GTGCTGACCCTGACACTGTTTGAGGACAGAGAGATGATCGAGGAACGGCTGAAAACCTATGCCCACCTGT
TCGACGACAAAGTGATGAAGCAGCTGAAGCGGCGGAGATACACCGGCTGGGGCAGGCTGAGCCGGAAGCT
GATCAACGGCATCCGGGACAAGCAGTCCGGCAAGACAATCCTGGATTTCCTGAAGTCCGACGGCTTCGCC
AACAGAAACTTCATGCAGCTGATCCACGACGACAGCCTGACCTTTAAAGAGGACATCCAGAAAGCCCAGG
TGTCCGGCCAGGGCGATAGCCTGCACGAGCACATTGCCAATCTGGCCGGCAGCCCCGCCATTAAGAAGGG
CATCCTGCAGACAGTGAAGGTGGTGGACGAGCTCGTGAAAGTGATGGGCCGGCACAAGCCCGAGAACATC
GTGATCGAAATGGCCAGAGAGAACCAGACCACCCAGAAGGGACAGAAGAACAGCCGCGAGAGAATGAAGC
GGATCGAAGAGGGCATCAAAGAGCTGGGCAGCCAGATCCTGAAAGAACACCCCGTGGAAAACACCCAGCT
GCAGAACGAGAAGCTGTACCTGTACTACCTGCAGAATGGGCGGGATATGTACGTGGACCAGGAACTGGAC
ATCAACCGGCTGTCCGACTACGATGTGGACCATATCGTGCCTCAGAGCTTTCTGAAGGACGACTCCATCG
ACAACAAGGTGCTGACCAGAAGCGACAAGAACCGGGGCAAGAGCGACAACGTGCCCTCCGAAGAGGTCGT
GAAGAAGATGAAGAACTACTGGCGGCAGCTGCTGAACGCCAAGCTGATTACCCAGAGAAAGTTCGACAAT
CTGACCAAGGCCGAGAGAGGCGGCCTGAGCGAACTGGATAAGGCCGGCTTCATCAAGAGACAGCTGGTGG
AAACCCGGCAGATCACAAAGCACGTGGCACAGATCCTGGACTCCCGGATGAACACTAAGTACGACGAGAA
TGACAAGCTGATCCGGGAAGTGAAAGTGATCACCCTGAAGTCCAAGCTGGTGTCCGATTTCCGGAAGGAT
TTCCAGTTTTACAAAGTGCGCGAGATCAACAACTACCACCACGCCCACGACGCCTACCTGAACGCCGTCG
TGGGAACCGCCCTGATCAAAAAGTACCCTAAGCTGGAAAGCGAGTTCGTGTACGGCGACTACAAGGTGTA
CGACGTGCGGAAGATGATCGCCAAGAGCGAGCAGGAAATCGGCAAGGCTACCGCCAAGTACTTCTTCTAC
AGCAACATCATGAACTTTTTCAAGACCGAGATTACCCTGGCCAACGGCGAGATCCGGAAGCGGCCTCTGA
TCGAGACAAACGGCGAAACCGGGGAGATCGTGTGGGATAAGGGCCGGGATTTTGCCACCGTGCGGAAAGT
GCTGAGCATGCCCCAAGTGAATATCGTGAAAAAGACCGAGGTGCAGACAGGCGGCTTCAGCAAAGAGTCT
ATCCTGCCCAAGAGGAACAGCGATAAGCTGATCGCCAGAAAGAAGGACTGGGACCCTAAGAAGTACGGCG
GCTTCGACAGCCCCACCGTGGCCTATTCTGTGCTGGTGGTGGCCAAAGTGGAAAAGGGCAAGTCCAAGAA
ACTGAAGAGTGTGAAAGAGCTGCTGGGGATCACCATCATGGAAAGAAGCAGCTTCGAGAAGAATCCCATC
GACTTTCTGGAAGCCAAGGGCTACAAAGAAGTGAAAAAGGACCTGATCATCAAGCTGCCTAAGTACTCCC
TGTTCGAGCTGGAAAACGGCCGGAAGAGAATGCTGGCCTCTGCCGGCGAACTGCAGAAGGGAAACGAACT
GGCCCTGCCCTCCAAATATGTGAACTTCCTGTACCTGGCCAGCCACTATGAGAAGCTGAAGGGCTCCCCC
GAGGATAATGAGCAGAAACAGCTGTTTGTGGAACAGCACAAGCACTACCTGGACGAGATCATCGAGCAGA
TCAGCGAGTTCTCCAAGAGAGTGATCCTGGCCGACGCTAATCTGGACAAAGTGCTGTCCGCCTACAACAA
GCACCGGGATAAGCCCATCAGAGAGCAGGCCGAGAATATCATCCACCTGTTTACCCTGACCAATCTGGGA
GCCCCTGCCGCCTTCAAGTACTTTGACACCACCATCGACCGGAAGAGGTACACCAGCACCAAAGAGGTGC
TGGACGCCACCCTGATCCACCAGAGCATCACCGGCCTGTACGAGACACGGATCGACCTGTCTCAGCTGGG
AGGCGACAAAAGGCCGGCGGCCACGAAAAAGGCCGGCCAGGCAAAAAAGAAAAAGGAGGGCAGAGGAAGT
CTTCTAACATGCGGTGACGTGGAGGAGAATCCCGGCCCTATGGTGAGCAAGGGCGAGGAGCTGTTCACCG
GGGTGGTGCCCATCCTGGTCGAGCTGGACGGCGACGTAAACGGCCACAAGTTCAGCGTGTCCGGCGAGGG
CGAGGGCGATGCCACCTACGGCAAGCTGACCCTGAAGTTCATCTGCACCACCAGCAAGCTGCCCGTGCCC
TGGCCCACCCTCGTGACCACCCTGACCTACGGCGTGCAGTGCTTCAGCCGCTACCCCGACCACATGAAGC
AGCACGACTTCTTCAAGTCCGCCATGCCCGAAGGCTACGTCCAGGAGCGCACCATCTTCTTCAAGGACGA
CGGCAACTACAAGACCCGCGCCGAGGTGAAGTTCGAGGGCGACACCCTGGTGAACCGCATCGAGCTGAAG
GGCATCGACTTCAAGGAGGACGGCAACATCCTGGGGCACAAGCTGGAGTACAACTACAACAGCCACAACG
TCTATATCATGGCCGACAAGCAGAAGAACGGCATCAAGGTGAACTTCAAGATCCGCCACAACATCGAGGA
CGGCAGCGTGCAGCTCGCCGACCACTACCAGCAGAACACCCCCATCGGCGACGGCCCCGTGCTGCTGCCC
GACAACCACTACCTGAGCACCCAGTCCGCCCTGAGCAAAGACCCCAACGAGAAGCGCGATCACATGGTCC
TGCTGGAGTTCGTGACCGCCGCCGGGATCACTCTCGGCATGGACGAGCTGTACAAGTAATTAATTAACTA
GAATGAATCGTTTTTAAAATAACAAATCAATTGTTTTATAATATTCGTACGATTCTTTGATTATGTAATA
AAATGTGATCATTAGGAAGATTACGAAAAATATAAAAAATATGAGTTCTGTGTGTATAACAAATGCTGTA
AACGCCACAATTGTGTTTGTTGCAAATAAACCCATGATTATTTGATTAAAATTGTTGTTTTCTTTGTTCA
TAGACAATAGTGTGTTTTGCCTAAACGTGTACTGCATAAACTCCATGCGAGTGTATAGCGAGCTAGTGGC
TAACGCTTGCCCCACCAAAGTAGATTCGTCAAAATCCTCAATTTCATCACCCTCCTCCAAGTTTAACATT
TGGCCGTCGGAATTAACTTCTAAAGATGCCACATAATCTAATAAATGAAATAGAGATTCAAACGTGGCGT
CATCGTCCGTTTCGACCATTTCCGAAAAGAACTCGGGCATAAACTCTATGATTTCTCTGGACGTGGTGTT
GTCGAAACTCTCAAAGTACGCAGTCAGGAACGTGCGCGACATGTCGTCGGGAAACTCGCGCGGAAACATG
TTGTTGTAACCGAACGGGTCCCATAGCGCCAAAACCAAATCTGCCAGCGTCAATAGAATGAGCACGATGC
CGACAATGGAGCTGGCTTGGATAGCGATTCGAGTTAACGGCCGGGGCGCGCCCATACTCGGTGGCCTCCC
CACCACCAACTTTTTTGCACTGCAAAAAAACACGCTTTTGCACGCGGGCCCATACATAGTACAAACTCTA
CGTTTCGTAGACTATTTTACATAAATAGTCTACACCGTTGTATACGCTCCAAATACACTACCACACATTG
AACCTTTTTGCAGTGCAAAAAAGTACGTGTCGGCAGTCACGTAGGCCGGCCTTATCGGGTCGCGTCCTGT
CACGTACGAATCACATTATCGGACCGGACGAGTGTTGTCTTATCGTGACAGGACGCCAGCTTCCTGTGTT
GCTAACCGCAGCCGGACGCAACTCCTTATCGGAACAGGACGCGCCTCCATATCAGCCGCGCGTTATCTCA
TGCGCGTGACCGGACACGAGGCGCCCGTCCCGCTTATCGCGCCTATAAATACAGCCCGCAACGATCTGGT
AAACACAGTTGAACAGCATCTGTTACAGCGACACAACATGAGCCGGTCCAACAACGCCAACGCGCCCACG
CCATCCAACCGCCGCCGCAACCTGTCTCTGGTGATGGTGCGCTCCTCCAAGAACGTCATCAAGGAGTTCA
TGCGCTTCAAGGTGCGCATGGAGGGCACCGTGAACGGCCACGAGTTCGAGATCGAGGGCGAGGGCGAGGG
CCGCCCCTACGAGGGCCACAACACCGTGAAGCTGAAGGTGACCAAGGGCGGCCCCCTGCCCTTCGCCTGG
GACATCCTGTCCCCCCAGTTCCAGTACGGCTCCAAGGTGTACGTGAAGCACCCCGCCGACATCCCCGACT
ACAAGAAGCTGTCCTTCCCCGAGGGCTTCAAGTGGGAGCGCGTGATGAACTTCGAGGACGGCGGCGTGGT
GACCGTGACCCAGGACTCCTCCCTGCAGGACGGCTGCTTCATCTACAAGGTGAAGTTCATCGGCGTGAAC
TTCCCCTCCGACGGCCCCGTAATGCAGAAGAAGACCATGGGCTGGGAGGCCTCCACCGAGCGCCTGTACC
CCCGCGACGGCGTGCTGAAGGGCGAGATCCACAAGGCCCTGAAGCTGAAGGACGGCGGCCACTACCTGGT
GGAGTTCAAGTCCATCTACATGGCCAAGAAGCCCGTGCAGCTGCCCGGCTACTACTACGTGGACTCCAAG
CTGGACATCACCTCCCACAACGAGGACTACACCATCGTGGAGCAGTACGAGCGCACCGAGGGCCGCCACC
ACCTGTTCCTGTAGGACTCTAGATCATAATCAGCCATACCACATTTGTAGAGGTTTTACTTGCTTTAAAA
AACCTCCCACACCTCCCCCTGAACCTGAAACATAAAATGAATGCAATTGTTGTTGTTAACTTGTTTATTG
CAGCTTATAATGGTTACAAATAAAGCAATAGCATCACAAATTTCACAAATAAAGCATTTTTTTCACTGCA
TTCTAGTTGTGGTTTGTCCAAACTCATCAATGTATCTTAAAGCTTCTAGGCCGGCC
Features (pLannotate 1.2.2; 25 found; start..end, strand, type, name):
    686..826     +  CDS            FP (fragment): FP25_NPVAC - Experimental evidence at protein level: Swiss-Prot protein existence level 1. From Autographa californica nuclear polyhedrosis virus (AcMNPV).
    819..857     -  misc_feature   MCS (fragment): pUC18/19 multiple cloning site
    888..910     -  protein_bind   lac operator (fragment): The lac repressor binds to the lac operator to inhibit transcription in E. coli. This inhibition can be relieved by adding lactose or isopropyl-β-D-thiogalactopyranoside (IPTG). lac repressor encoded by lacI
    914..944     -  promoter       lac promoter: promoter for the E. coli lac operon
    959..980     -  protein_bind   CAP binding site: CAP binding activates transcription in the presence of cAMP. E. coli catabolite activator protein
    993..1085    -  CDS            lacI (fragment): lac repressor; lacI; The lac repressor binds to the lac operator to inhibit transcription in E. coli. This inhibition can be relieved by adding lactose or isopropyl-β-D-thiogalactopyranoside (IPTG).
   1268..1856    -  rep_origin     ori: high-copy-number ColE1/pMB1/pBR322/pUC origin of replication
   2027..2887    -  CDS            AmpR: β-lactamase; bla; confers resistance to ampicillin, carbenicillin, and related antibiotics
   2888..2992    -  promoter       AmpR promoter: bla
   3087..3122    +  CDS            rop (fragment): Rop protein, which maintains plasmids at low copy number; rop
   3224..3323    +  misc_feature   bom (fragment): basis of mobility region from pBR322
   3329..3483    -  CDS            lacZα (fragment): LacZα fragment of β-galactosidase; lacZ fragment
   3487..3954    -  CDS            LEF-9 (fragment): LEF9_NPVAC - Experimental evidence at protein level: Swiss-Prot protein existence level 1. Component of the viral DNA-dependent RNA polymerase which is composed of four equimolar subunits of LEF-4, LEF-8, LEF-9, and p47. Plays an essential role in late and very late gene expression. From Autographa californica nuclear polyhedrosis virus (AcMNPV).
   3981..4184    +  CDS            FP (fragment): FP25_NPVAC - Experimental evidence at protein level: Swiss-Prot protein existence level 1. From Autographa californica nuclear polyhedrosis virus (AcMNPV).
   5282..5351    +  protein_bind   attB: attB site for the φC31 integrase (Groth et al., 2000) phage φC31 integrase
   6617..8218    +  CDS            Cas9(N): N-terminal portion of Streptococcus pyogenes Cas9 (Zetsche et al., 2015)
   8219..10717   +  CDS            Cas9(C): C-terminal portion of Streptococcus pyogenes Cas9 (Zetsche et al., 2015)
  10718..10765   +  CDS            nucleoplasmin NLS: bipartite nuclear localization signal from nucleoplasmin
  10820..11539   +  CDS            EGFP: the original enhanced GFP (Yang et al., 1996) mammalian codon-optimized
  11567..12331   -  CDS            P74 (fragment): PIF0_NPVAC - Experimental evidence at protein level: Swiss-Prot protein existence level 1. Plays an essential role for oral infectivity of occlusion- derived virus (ODV) and functions also in host midgut attachment and fusion by binding to a specific host receptor. From Autographa californica nuclear polyhedrosis virus (AcMNPV).
  12234..12694   +  promoter       OpIE-2 promoter (fragment): immediate-early gene 2 from the Orgyia pseudotsugata multicapsid nucleopolyhedrovirus; strong constitutive baculovirus promoter for insect cell expression
  12708..12773   +  CDS            IE2 (fragment): VIE2_NPVOP - Protein inferred from homology: Swiss-Prot protein existence level 3. RING-finger E3 ubiquitin ligase that plays an important regulatory role during the initial stages of infection. Migrates to specific nuclear foci early in infection supposely to prepare the sites for viral replication by targeting and ubiquitinating host proteins. From Orgyia pseudotsugata multicapsid polyhedrosis virus (OpMNPV).
  12774..13454   +  CDS            DsRed1: wild-type DsRed mammalian codon-optimized
  13462..13545   +  CDS            large T antigen (fragment): large T antigen from SV40 (simian virus 40)
  13568..13689   +  polyA_signal   SV40 poly(A) signal: SV40 polyadenylation signal
