>Addgene plasmid #159673 | 1095=Rcd-1r-NLS-hSpCas9-T2A-GFP, Opie2-dsRed-SV40 | addgene full sequence | sequence record 314886 | Addgene NGS Result
GACTATAAGGACCACGACGGAGACTACAAGGATCATGATATTGATTACAAAGACGATGACGATAAGATGG
CCCCAAAGAAGAAGCGGAAGGTCGGTATCCACGGAGTCCCAGCAGCCGACAAGAAGTACAGCATCGGCCT
GGACATCGGCACCAACTCTGTGGGCTGGGCCGTGATCACCGACGAGTACAAGGTGCCCAGCAAGAAATTC
AAGGTGCTGGGCAACACCGACCGGCACAGCATCAAGAAGAACCTGATCGGAGCCCTGCTGTTCGACAGCG
GCGAAACAGCCGAGGCCACCCGGCTGAAGAGAACCGCCAGAAGAAGATACACCAGACGGAAGAACCGGAT
CTGCTATCTGCAAGAGATCTTCAGCAACGAGATGGCCAAGGTGGACGACAGCTTCTTCCACAGACTGGAA
GAGTCCTTCCTGGTGGAAGAGGATAAGAAGCACGAGCGGCACCCCATCTTCGGCAACATCGTGGACGAGG
TGGCCTACCACGAGAAGTACCCCACCATCTACCACCTGAGAAAGAAACTGGTGGACAGCACCGACAAGGC
CGACCTGCGGCTGATCTATCTGGCCCTGGCCCACATGATCAAGTTCCGGGGCCACTTCCTGATCGAGGGC
GACCTGAACCCCGACAACAGCGACGTGGACAAGCTGTTCATCCAGCTGGTGCAGACCTACAACCAGCTGT
TCGAGGAAAACCCCATCAACGCCAGCGGCGTGGACGCCAAGGCCATCCTGTCTGCCAGACTGAGCAAGAG
CAGACGGCTGGAAAATCTGATCGCCCAGCTGCCCGGCGAGAAGAAGAATGGCCTGTTCGGAAACCTGATT
GCCCTGAGCCTGGGCCTGACCCCCAACTTCAAGAGCAACTTCGACCTGGCCGAGGATGCCAAACTGCAGC
TGAGCAAGGACACCTACGACGACGACCTGGACAACCTGCTGGCCCAGATCGGCGACCAGTACGCCGACCT
GTTTCTGGCCGCCAAGAACCTGTCCGACGCCATCCTGCTGAGCGACATCCTGAGAGTGAACACCGAGATC
ACCAAGGCCCCCCTGAGCGCCTCTATGATCAAGAGATACGACGAGCACCACCAGGACCTGACCCTGCTGA
AAGCTCTCGTGCGGCAGCAGCTGCCTGAGAAGTACAAAGAGATTTTCTTCGACCAGAGCAAGAACGGCTA
CGCCGGCTACATTGACGGCGGAGCCAGCCAGGAAGAGTTCTACAAGTTCATCAAGCCCATCCTGGAAAAG
ATGGACGGCACCGAGGAACTGCTCGTGAAGCTGAACAGAGAGGACCTGCTGCGGAAGCAGCGGACCTTCG
ACAACGGCAGCATCCCCCACCAGATCCACCTGGGAGAGCTGCACGCCATTCTGCGGCGGCAGGAAGATTT
TTACCCATTCCTGAAGGACAACCGGGAAAAGATCGAGAAGATCCTGACCTTCCGCATCCCCTACTACGTG
GGCCCTCTGGCCAGGGGAAACAGCAGATTCGCCTGGATGACCAGAAAGAGCGAGGAAACCATCACCCCCT
GGAACTTCGAGGAAGTGGTGGACAAGGGCGCTTCCGCCCAGAGCTTCATCGAGCGGATGACCAACTTCGA
TAAGAACCTGCCCAACGAGAAGGTGCTGCCCAAGCACAGCCTGCTGTACGAGTACTTCACCGTGTATAAC
GAGCTGACCAAAGTGAAATACGTGACCGAGGGAATGAGAAAGCCCGCCTTCCTGAGCGGCGAGCAGAAAA
AGGCCATCGTGGACCTGCTGTTCAAGACCAACCGGAAAGTGACCGTGAAGCAGCTGAAAGAGGACTACTT
CAAGAAAATCGAGTGCTTCGACTCCGTGGAAATCTCCGGCGTGGAAGATCGGTTCAACGCCTCCCTGGGC
ACATACCACGATCTGCTGAAAATTATCAAGGACAAGGACTTCCTGGACAATGAGGAAAACGAGGACATTC
TGGAAGATATCGTGCTGACCCTGACACTGTTTGAGGACAGAGAGATGATCGAGGAACGGCTGAAAACCTA
TGCCCACCTGTTCGACGACAAAGTGATGAAGCAGCTGAAGCGGCGGAGATACACCGGCTGGGGCAGGCTG
AGCCGGAAGCTGATCAACGGCATCCGGGACAAGCAGTCCGGCAAGACAATCCTGGATTTCCTGAAGTCCG
ACGGCTTCGCCAACAGAAACTTCATGCAGCTGATCCACGACGACAGCCTGACCTTTAAAGAGGACATCCA
GAAAGCCCAGGTGTCCGGCCAGGGCGATAGCCTGCACGAGCACATTGCCAATCTGGCCGGCAGCCCCGCC
ATTAAGAAGGGCATCCTGCAGACAGTGAAGGTGGTGGACGAGCTCGTGAAAGTGATGGGCCGGCACAAGC
CCGAGAACATCGTGATCGAAATGGCCAGAGAGAACCAGACCACCCAGAAGGGACAGAAGAACAGCCGCGA
GAGAATGAAGCGGATCGAAGAGGGCATCAAAGAGCTGGGCAGCCAGATCCTGAAAGAACACCCCGTGGAA
AACACCCAGCTGCAGAACGAGAAGCTGTACCTGTACTACCTGCAGAATGGGCGGGATATGTACGTGGACC
AGGAACTGGACATCAACCGGCTGTCCGACTACGATGTGGACCATATCGTGCCTCAGAGCTTTCTGAAGGA
CGACTCCATCGACAACAAGGTGCTGACCAGAAGCGACAAGAACCGGGGCAAGAGCGACAACGTGCCCTCC
GAAGAGGTCGTGAAGAAGATGAAGAACTACTGGCGGCAGCTGCTGAACGCCAAGCTGATTACCCAGAGAA
AGTTCGACAATCTGACCAAGGCCGAGAGAGGCGGCCTGAGCGAACTGGATAAGGCCGGCTTCATCAAGAG
ACAGCTGGTGGAAACCCGGCAGATCACAAAGCACGTGGCACAGATCCTGGACTCCCGGATGAACACTAAG
TACGACGAGAATGACAAGCTGATCCGGGAAGTGAAAGTGATCACCCTGAAGTCCAAGCTGGTGTCCGATT
TCCGGAAGGATTTCCAGTTTTACAAAGTGCGCGAGATCAACAACTACCACCACGCCCACGACGCCTACCT
GAACGCCGTCGTGGGAACCGCCCTGATCAAAAAGTACCCTAAGCTGGAAAGCGAGTTCGTGTACGGCGAC
TACAAGGTGTACGACGTGCGGAAGATGATCGCCAAGAGCGAGCAGGAAATCGGCAAGGCTACCGCCAAGT
ACTTCTTCTACAGCAACATCATGAACTTTTTCAAGACCGAGATTACCCTGGCCAACGGCGAGATCCGGAA
GCGGCCTCTGATCGAGACAAACGGCGAAACCGGGGAGATCGTGTGGGATAAGGGCCGGGATTTTGCCACC
GTGCGGAAAGTGCTGAGCATGCCCCAAGTGAATATCGTGAAAAAGACCGAGGTGCAGACAGGCGGCTTCA
GCAAAGAGTCTATCCTGCCCAAGAGGAACAGCGATAAGCTGATCGCCAGAAAGAAGGACTGGGACCCTAA
GAAGTACGGCGGCTTCGACAGCCCCACCGTGGCCTATTCTGTGCTGGTGGTGGCCAAAGTGGAAAAGGGC
AAGTCCAAGAAACTGAAGAGTGTGAAAGAGCTGCTGGGGATCACCATCATGGAAAGAAGCAGCTTCGAGA
AGAATCCCATCGACTTTCTGGAAGCCAAGGGCTACAAAGAAGTGAAAAAGGACCTGATCATCAAGCTGCC
TAAGTACTCCCTGTTCGAGCTGGAAAACGGCCGGAAGAGAATGCTGGCCTCTGCCGGCGAACTGCAGAAG
GGAAACGAACTGGCCCTGCCCTCCAAATATGTGAACTTCCTGTACCTGGCCAGCCACTATGAGAAGCTGA
AGGGCTCCCCCGAGGATAATGAGCAGAAACAGCTGTTTGTGGAACAGCACAAGCACTACCTGGACGAGAT
CATCGAGCAGATCAGCGAGTTCTCCAAGAGAGTGATCCTGGCCGACGCTAATCTGGACAAAGTGCTGTCC
GCCTACAACAAGCACCGGGATAAGCCCATCAGAGAGCAGGCCGAGAATATCATCCACCTGTTTACCCTGA
CCAATCTGGGAGCCCCTGCCGCCTTCAAGTACTTTGACACCACCATCGACCGGAAGAGGTACACCAGCAC
CAAAGAGGTGCTGGACGCCACCCTGATCCACCAGAGCATCACCGGCCTGTACGAGACACGGATCGACCTG
TCTCAGCTGGGAGGCGACAAAAGGCCGGCGGCCACGAAAAAGGCCGGCCAGGCAAAAAAGAAAAAGGAGG
GCAGAGGAAGTCTTCTAACATGCGGTGACGTGGAGGAGAATCCCGGCCCTATGGTGAGCAAGGGCGAGGA
GCTGTTCACCGGGGTGGTGCCCATCCTGGTCGAGCTGGACGGCGACGTAAACGGCCACAAGTTCAGCGTG
TCCGGCGAGGGCGAGGGCGATGCCACCTACGGCAAGCTGACCCTGAAGTTCATCTGCACCACCAGCAAGC
TGCCCGTGCCCTGGCCCACCCTCGTGACCACCCTGACCTACGGCGTGCAGTGCTTCAGCCGCTACCCCGA
CCACATGAAGCAGCACGACTTCTTCAAGTCCGCCATGCCCGAAGGCTACGTCCAGGAGCGCACCATCTTC
TTCAAGGACGACGGCAACTACAAGACCCGCGCCGAGGTGAAGTTCGAGGGCGACACCCTGGTGAACCGCA
TCGAGCTGAAGGGCATCGACTTCAAGGAGGACGGCAACATCCTGGGGCACAAGCTGGAGTACAACTACAA
CAGCCACAACGTCTATATCATGGCCGACAAGCAGAAGAACGGCATCAAGGTGAACTTCAAGATCCGCCAC
AACATCGAGGACGGCAGCGTGCAGCTCGCCGACCACTACCAGCAGAACACCCCCATCGGCGACGGCCCCG
TGCTGCTGCCCGACAACCACTACCTGAGCACCCAGTCCGCCCTGAGCAAAGACCCCAACGAGAAGCGCGA
TCACATGGTCCTGCTGGAGTTCGTGACCGCCGCCGGGATCACTCTCGGCATGGACGAGCTGTACAAGTAA
TTAATTAACTAGAATGAATCGTTTTTAAAATAACAAATCAATTGTTTTATAATATTCGTACGATTCTTTG
ATTATGTAATAAAATGTGATCATTAGGAAGATTACGAAAAATATAAAAAATATGAGTTCTGTGTGTATAA
CAAATGCTGTAAACGCCACAATTGTGTTTGTTGCAAATAAACCCATGATTATTTGATTAAAATTGTTGTT
TTCTTTGTTCATAGACAATAGTGTGTTTTGCCTAAACGTGTACTGCATAAACTCCATGCGAGTGTATAGC
GAGCTAGTGGCTAACGCTTGCCCCACCAAAGTAGATTCGTCAAAATCCTCAATTTCATCACCCTCCTCCA
AGTTTAACATTTGGCCGTCGGAATTAACTTCTAAAGATGCCACATAATCTAATAAATGAAATAGAGATTC
AAACGTGGCGTCATCGTCCGTTTCGACCATTTCCGAAAAGAACTCGGGCATAAACTCTATGATTTCTCTG
GACGTGGTGTTGTCGAAACTCTCAAAGTACGCAGTCAGGAACGTGCGCGACATGTCGTCGGGAAACTCGC
GCGGAAACATGTTGTTGTAACCGAACGGGTCCCATAGCGCCAAAACCAAATCTGCCAGCGTCAATAGAAT
GAGCACGATGCCGACAATGGAGCTGGCTTGGATAGCGATTCGAGTTAACGGCCGGGGCGCGCCCATACTC
GGTGGCCTCCCCACCACCAACTTTTTTGCACTGCAAAAAAACACGCTTTTGCACGCGGGCCCATACATAG
TACAAACTCTACGTTTCGTAGACTATTTTACATAAATAGTCTACACCGTTGTATACGCTCCAAATACACT
ACCACACATTGAACCTTTTTGCAGTGCAAAAAAGTACGTGTCGGCAGTCACGTAGGCCGGCCTTATCGGG
TCGCGTCCTGTCACGTACGAATCACATTATCGGACCGGACGAGTGTTGTCTTATCGTGACAGGACGCCAG
CTTCCTGTGTTGCTAACCGCAGCCGGACGCAACTCCTTATCGGAACAGGACGCGCCTCCATATCAGCCGC
GCGTTATCTCATGCGCGTGACCGGACACGAGGCGCCCGTCCCGCTTATCGCGCCTATAAATACAGCCCGC
AACGATCTGGTAAACACAGTTGAACAGCATCTGTTACAGCGACACAACATGAGCCGGTCCAACAACGCCA
ACGCGCCCACGCCATCCAACCGCCGCCGCAACCTGTCTCTGGTGATGGTGCGCTCCTCCAAGAACGTCAT
CAAGGAGTTCATGCGCTTCAAGGTGCGCATGGAGGGCACCGTGAACGGCCACGAGTTCGAGATCGAGGGC
GAGGGCGAGGGCCGCCCCTACGAGGGCCACAACACCGTGAAGCTGAAGGTGACCAAGGGCGGCCCCCTGC
CCTTCGCCTGGGACATCCTGTCCCCCCAGTTCCAGTACGGCTCCAAGGTGTACGTGAAGCACCCCGCCGA
CATCCCCGACTACAAGAAGCTGTCCTTCCCCGAGGGCTTCAAGTGGGAGCGCGTGATGAACTTCGAGGAC
GGCGGCGTGGTGACCGTGACCCAGGACTCCTCCCTGCAGGACGGCTGCTTCATCTACAAGGTGAAGTTCA
TCGGCGTGAACTTCCCCTCCGACGGCCCCGTAATGCAGAAGAAGACCATGGGCTGGGAGGCCTCCACCGA
GCGCCTGTACCCCCGCGACGGCGTGCTGAAGGGCGAGATCCACAAGGCCCTGAAGCTGAAGGACGGCGGC
CACTACCTGGTGGAGTTCAAGTCCATCTACATGGCCAAGAAGCCCGTGCAGCTGCCCGGCTACTACTACG
TGGACTCCAAGCTGGACATCACCTCCCACAACGAGGACTACACCATCGTGGAGCAGTACGAGCGCACCGA
GGGCCGCCACCACCTGTTCCTGTAGGACTCTAGATCATAATCAGCCATACCACATTTGTAGAGGTTTTAC
TTGCTTTAAAAAACCTCCCACACCTCCCCCTGAACCTGAAACATAAAATGAATGCAATTGTTGTTGTTAA
CTTGTTTATTGCAGCTTATAATGGTTACAAATAAAGCAATAGCATCACAAATTTCACAAATAAAGCATTT
TTTTCACTGCATTCTAGTTGTGGTTTGTCCAAACTCATCAATGTATCTTAAAGCTTCTAGGCCGGCCGAT
CTCGGATCTGACAATGTTCAGTGCAGAGACTCGGCTACGCCTCGTGGACTTTGAAGTTGACCAACAATGT
TTATTCTTACCTCTAATAGTCCTCTGTGGCAAGGTCAAGATTCTGTTAGAAGCCAATGAAGAACCTGGTT
GTTCAATAACATTTTGTTCGTCTAATATTTCACTACCGCTTGACGTTGGCTGCACTTCATGTACCTCATC
TATAAACGCTTCTTCTGTATCGCTCTGGACGTCATCTTCACTTACGTGATCTGATATTTCACTGTCAGAA
TCCTCACCAACAAGCTCGTCATCGCTTTGCAGAAGAGCAGAGAGGATATGCTCATCGTCTAAAGAACTAC
CCATTTTATTATATATTAGTCACGATATCTATAACAAGAAAATATATATATAATAAGTTATCACGTAAGT
AGAACATGAAATAACAATATAATTATCGTATGAGTTAAATCTTAAAAGTCACGTAAAAGATAATCATGCG
TCATTTTGACTCACGCGGTCGTTATAGTTCAAAATCAGTGACACTTACCGCATTGACAAGCACGCCTCAC
GGGAGCTCCAAGCGGCGACTGAGATGTCCTAAATGCACAGCGACGGATTCGCGCTATTTAGAAAGAGAGA
GCAATATTTCAAGAATGCATGCGTCAATTTTACGCAGACTATCTTTCTAGGGTTAAAAAAGATTTGCGCT
TTACTCGACCTAAACTTTAAACACGTCATAGAATCTTCGTTTGACAAAAACCACATTGTGGCCAAGCTGT
GTGACGCGACGCGCGCTAAAGAATGGCAAACCAAGTCGCGCGAGCGTCGACTCTAGAGGATCCCCGGGTA
CCGAGCTCGAATTCGTAATCATGTCATAGCTGTTTCCTGTGTGAAATTGTTATCCGCTCACAATTCCACA
CAACATACGAGCCGGAAGCATAAAGTGTAAAGCCTGGGGTGCCTAATGAGTGAGCTAACTCACATTAATT
GCGTTGCGCTCACTGCCCGCTTTCCAGTCGGGAAACCTGTCGTGCCAGCTGCATTAATGAATCGGCCAAC
GCGCGGGGAGAGGCGGTTTGCGTATTGGGCGCTCTTCCGCTTCCTCGCTCACTGACTCGCTGCGCTCGGT
CGTTCGGCTGCGGCGAGCGGTATCAGCTCACTCAAAGGCGGTAATACGGTTATCCACAGAATCAGGGGAT
AACGCAGGAAAGAACATGTGAGCAAAAGGCCAGCAAAAGGCCAGGAACCGTAAAAAGGCCGCGTTGCTGG
CGTTTTTCCATAGGCTCCGCCCCCCTGACGAGCATCACAAAAATCGACGCTCAAGTCAGAGGTGGCGAAA
CCCGACAGGACTATAAAGATACCAGGCGTTTCCCCCTGGAAGCTCCCTCGTGCGCTCTCCTGTTCCGACC
CTGCCGCTTACCGGATACCTGTCCGCCTTTCTCCCTTCGGGAAGCGTGGCGCTTTCTCATAGCTCACGCT
GTAGGTATCTCAGTTCGGTGTAGGTCGTTCGCTCCAAGCTGGGCTGTGTGCACGAACCCCCCGTTCAGCC
CGACCGCTGCGCCTTATCCGGTAACTATCGTCTTGAGTCCAACCCGGTAAGACACGACTTATCGCCACTG
GCAGCAGCCACTGGTAACAGGATTAGCAGAGCGAGGTATGTAGGCGGTGCTACAGAGTTCTTGAAGTGGT
GGCCTAACTACGGCTACACTAGAAGAACAGTATTTGGTATCTGCGCTCTGCTGAAGCCAGTTACCTTCGG
AAAAAGAGTTGGTAGCTCTTGATCCGGCAAACAAACCACCGCTGGTAGCGGTGGTTTTTTTGTTTGCAAG
CAGCAGATTACGCGCAGAAAAAAAGGATCTCAAGAAGATCCTTTGATCTTTTCTACGGGGTCTGACGCTC
AGTGGAACGAAAACTCACGTTAAGGGATTTTGGTCATGAGATTATCAAAAAGGATCTTCACCTAGATCCT
TTTAAATTAAAAATGAAGTTTTAAATCAATCTAAAGTATATATGAGTAAACTTGGTCTGACAGTTACCAA
TGCTTAATCAGTGAGGCACCTATCTCAGCGATCTGTCTATTTCGTTCATCCATAGTTGCCTGACTCCCCG
TCGTGTAGATAACTACGATACGGGAGGGCTTACCATCTGGCCCCAGTGCTGCAATGATACCGCGAGACCC
ACGCTCACCGGCTCCAGATTTATCAGCAATAAACCAGCCAGCCGGAAGGGCCGAGCGCAGAAGTGGTCCT
GCAACTTTATCCGCCTCCATCCAGTCTATTAATTGTTGCCGGGAAGCTAGAGTAAGTAGTTCGCCAGTTA
ATAGTTTGCGCAACGTTGTTGCCATTGCTACAGGCATCGTGGTGTCACGCTCGTCGTTTGGTATGGCTTC
ATTCAGCTCCGGTTCCCAACGATCAAGGCGAGTTACATGATCCCCCATGTTGTGCAAAAAAGCGGTTAGC
TCCTTCGGTCCTCCGATCGTTGTCAGAAGTAAGTTGGCCGCAGTGTTATCACTCATGGTTATGGCAGCAC
TGCATAATTCTCTTACTGTCATGCCATCCGTAAGATGCTTTTCTGTGACTGGTGAGTACTCAACCAAGTC
ATTCTGAGAATAGTGTATGCGGCGACCGAGTTGCTCTTGCCCGGCGTCAATACGGGATAATACCGCGCCA
CATAGCAGAACTTTAAAAGTGCTCATCATTGGAAAACGTTCTTCGGGGCGAAAACTCTCAAGGATCTTAC
CGCTGTTGAGATCCAGTTCGATGTAACCCACTCGTGCACCCAACTGATCTTCAGCATCTTTTACTTTCAC
CAGCGTTTCTGGGTGAGCAAAAACAGGAAGGCAAAATGCCGCAAAAAAGGGAATAAGGGCGACACGGAAA
TGTTGAATACTCATACTCTTCCTTTTTCAATATTATTGAAGCATTTATCAGGGTTATTGTCTCATGAGCG
GATACATATTTGAATGTATTTAGAAAAATAAACAAATAGGGGTTCCGCGCACATTTCCCCGAAAAGTGCC
ACCTGACGTCTAAGAAACCATTATTATCATGACATTAACCTATAAAAATAGGCGTATCACGAGGCCCTTT
CGTCTCGCGCGTTTCGGTGATGACGGTGAAAACCTCTGACACATGCAGCTCCCGGAGACGGTCACAGCTT
GTCTGTAAGCGGATGCCGGGAGCAGACAAGCCCGTCAGGGCGCGTCAGCGGGTGTTGGCGGGTGTCGGGG
CTGGCTTAACTATGCGGCATCAGAGCAGATTGTACTGAGAGTGCACCATATGCGGTGTGAAATACCGCAC
AGATGCGTAAGGAGAAAATACCGCATCAGGCGCCATTCGCCATTCAGGCTGCGCAACTGTTGGGAAGGGC
GATCGGTGCGGGCCTCTTCGCTATTACGCCAGCTGGCGAAAGGGGGATGTGCTGCAAGGCGATTAAGTTG
GGTAACGCCAGGGTTTTCCCAGTCACGACGTTGTAAAACGACGGCCAGTGCCAAGCTTTGTTTAAAAATA
TAACAAAATTGTGATCCCACAAAATGAAGTGGGGCAAAATCAAATAATTAATAGTGTCCGTAAACTTGTT
GGTCTTCAACTTTTTGAGGAACACGTTGGACGGCAAATCCGTGACTATAACACAAGTTGATTTAATAATT
TTAGCCAACACGTCGGGCTGCGTGTTTTTTGCCGACGCGTCTGTGTACACGTTGATTAACTGGTCGATTA
AACTGTTGAAATAATTTAATTTTTGGTTCTTCTTTAAATCTGTGATGAAATTTTTTAAAATAACTTTAAA
TTCTTCATTGGTAAAAAATGCCACGTTTTGCAACTTGTGAGGGTCTAATATGAGGTCAAACTCAGTAGGA
GTTTTATCCAAAAAAGAAAACATGATTACGTCTGTACACGAACGCGTATTAACGCAGAGTGCAAAGTATA
AGAGGGTTAAAAAATATATTTTACGCACCATATACGCATCGGGTTGATATCGTTAATATGGATCAATTTG
AACAGTTGATTAACGTGTCTCTGCTCAAGTCTTTGATCAAAACGCAAATCGACGAAAATGTGTCGGACAA
TATCAAGTCGATGAGCGAAAAACTAAAAAGGCTAGAATACGACAATCTCACAGACAGCGTTGAGATATAC
GGTATTCACGACAGCAGGCTGAATAATAAAAAAATTAGAAACTATTATTTAACCCTAGAAAGATAATCAT
ATTGTGACGTACGTTAAAGATAATCATGCGTAAAATTGACGCATGTGTTTTATCGGTCTGTATATCGAGG
TTTATTTATTAATTTGAATAGATATTAAGTTTTATTATATTTACACTTACATACTAATAATAAATTCAAC
AAACAATTTATTTATGTTTATTTATTTATTAAAAAAAAACAAAAACTCAAAATTTCTTCTATAAAGTAAC
AAAACTTTTAAACATTCTCTCTTTTACAAAAATAAACTTATTTTGTACTTTAAAAACAGTCATGTTGTAT
TATAAAATAAGTAATTAGCTTAACTTATACATAATAGAAACAAATTATACTTATTAGTCAGTCAGAAACA
ACTTTGGCACATATCAATATTATGCTCTCGACAAATAACTTTTTTGCATTTTTTGCACGATGCATTTGCC
TTTCGCCTTATTTTAGAGGGGCAGTAAGTACAGTAAGTACGTTTTTTCATTACTGGCTCTTCAGTACTGT
CATCTGATGTACCAGGCACTTCATTTGGCAAAATATTAGAGATATTATCGCGCAAATATCTCTTCAAAGT
AGGAGCTTCTAAACGCTTACGCATAAACGATGACGTCAGGCTCATGTAAAGGTTTCTCATAAATTTTTTG
CGACTTTGAACCTTTTCTCCCTTGCTACTGACATTATGGCTGTATATAATAAAAGAATTTATGCAGGCAA
TGTTTATCATTCCGTACAATAATGCCATAGGCCACCTATTCGTCTTCCTACTGCAGGTCATCACAGAACA
CATTTGGTCTAGCGTGTCCACTCCGCCTTTAGTTTGATTATAATACATAACCATTTGCGGTTTACCGGTA
CTTTCGTTGATAGAAGCATCCTCATCACAAGATGATAATAAGTATACCATCTTAGCTGGCTTCGGTTTAT
ATGAGACGAGAGTAAGGGGTCCGTCAAAACAAAACATCGATGTTCCCACTGGCCTGGAGCGACTGTTTTT
CAGTACTTCCGGTATCTCGCGTTTGTTTGATCGCACGGTTCCCACAATGGTTAATTCGAGCTCGCCCGGG
GTCCTAGGTCGACGATGTAGGTCACGGTCTCGAAGCCGCGGTGCGGGTGCCAGGGCGTGCCCTTGGGCTC
CCCGGGCGCGTACTCCACCTCACCCATCTGGTCCATCATGATGAACGGGTCGAGGTGGCGGTAGTTGATC
CCGGCGAACGCGCGGCGCACCGGGAAGCCCTCGCCCTCGAAACCGCTGGGCGCGGTGGTCACGGTGAGCA
CGGGACGTGCGACGGCGTCGGCGGGTGCGGATACGCGGGGCAGCGTCAGCGGGTTCTCGACGGTCACGGC
GGGCATGTCGACGCGGCCGCGCAGACATAGACGAGCAACAATCAATCAATTAAATGCCTGAATGCAGCTC
CAAACAAACCGAGCCACGATAACCATAACATGACCCACCGGATAATGTTCGGCATGCAAAAGTGAGGTTG
ACTTTTAGGCAGACGGCAACACTATTAAAGATTTATTCTTGTTTCTCGGCTCGTTCGAATCTCCGATTTT
CTCTGGGATAGTTTGCCAATTTATGTGACGGACTGAATTTTTTAATGTCTCATGCAAGAAACGGAATTGA
AATGTTGCACGATGTGGCAAAGAACACATTTTCTGTTAACCATTTCTGTATTGGCAAGTAATTCCAGAAA
TGGACAACTATTCCGAGCATCCATCTGTTTAATGGGTTGAATGCGAGATAAAATATATGAAAATTTTAAA
GGCAAATATTTGTGTGTGCTAGAATGTTTTTTGATTTATAGTATTTGTCAATACGAATTCATTAATTCTA
AAACTGGTGTCCAAAAGTACTTAATGGTCATTAAGCCATAAATCGGACCTCCATCAGATGCGCAATTAGT
CTGGCCATTTCAGAGAGCTAAGCTATGCTATGACATACTTAATAGAATCATAAATTTTAATCATCTACCG
ATTAATACTTGTAAAATATAGAGAAAACGTGAACGTCTGGAAATTTCAAGCTGCCAATCTAATCAATGGT
GATAAGAAACAAAATTCTGGGAGACATTCGAACAAGAAATTATTTATTAATTTATGGCATTCGTGCGTTC
CTCGGCTCTGGCCACATTGTTCGGCCACGTGCTTTCGGTCCTTTCTCGCTTGAAGCTTATATCGATAACC
ACAATAGACGCCAACTCGAAACCACGTTTCTCAATCGTCCGTCGAAATTCCGGAGCCAGATCTTTCCAAG
CTACTAGATCTTTGCAAGCTAACGCGAAAAAAAACCAGCTTTGCGCTCGAGATG
Features (pLannotate 1.2.2; 25 found; start..end, strand, type, name):
    118..1719    +  CDS            Cas9(N): N-terminal portion of Streptococcus pyogenes Cas9 (Zetsche et al., 2015)
   1720..4218    +  CDS            Cas9(C): C-terminal portion of Streptococcus pyogenes Cas9 (Zetsche et al., 2015)
   4219..4266    +  CDS            nucleoplasmin NLS: bipartite nuclear localization signal from nucleoplasmin
   4321..5040    +  CDS            EGFP: the original enhanced GFP (Yang et al., 1996) mammalian codon-optimized
   5068..5832    -  CDS            P74 (fragment): PIF0_NPVAC - Experimental evidence at protein level: Swiss-Prot protein existence level 1. Plays an essential role for oral infectivity of occlusion- derived virus (ODV) and functions also in host midgut attachment and fusion by binding to a specific host receptor. From Autographa californica nuclear polyhedrosis virus (AcMNPV).
   5735..6195    +  promoter       OpIE-2 promoter (fragment): immediate-early gene 2 from the Orgyia pseudotsugata multicapsid nucleopolyhedrovirus; strong constitutive baculovirus promoter for insect cell expression
   6209..6274    +  CDS            IE2 (fragment): VIE2_NPVOP - Protein inferred from homology: Swiss-Prot protein existence level 3. RING-finger E3 ubiquitin ligase that plays an important regulatory role during the initial stages of infection. Migrates to specific nuclear foci early in infection supposely to prepare the sites for viral replication by targeting and ubiquitinating host proteins. From Orgyia pseudotsugata multicapsid polyhedrosis virus (OpMNPV).
   6275..6955    +  CDS            DsRed1: wild-type DsRed mammalian codon-optimized
   6963..7046    +  CDS            large T antigen (fragment): large T antigen from SV40 (simian virus 40)
   7069..7190    +  polyA_signal   SV40 poly(A) signal: SV40 polyadenylation signal
   7893..8033    +  CDS            FP (fragment): FP25_NPVAC - Experimental evidence at protein level: Swiss-Prot protein existence level 1. From Autographa californica nuclear polyhedrosis virus (AcMNPV).
   8026..8064    -  misc_feature   MCS (fragment): pUC18/19 multiple cloning site
   8095..8117    -  protein_bind   lac operator (fragment): The lac repressor binds to the lac operator to inhibit transcription in E. coli. This inhibition can be relieved by adding lactose or isopropyl-β-D-thiogalactopyranoside (IPTG). lac repressor encoded by lacI
   8121..8151    -  promoter       lac promoter: promoter for the E. coli lac operon
   8166..8187    -  protein_bind   CAP binding site: CAP binding activates transcription in the presence of cAMP. E. coli catabolite activator protein
   8200..8292    -  CDS            lacI (fragment): lac repressor; lacI; The lac repressor binds to the lac operator to inhibit transcription in E. coli. This inhibition can be relieved by adding lactose or isopropyl-β-D-thiogalactopyranoside (IPTG).
   8475..9063    -  rep_origin     ori: high-copy-number ColE1/pMB1/pBR322/pUC origin of replication
   9234..10094   -  CDS            AmpR: β-lactamase; bla; confers resistance to ampicillin, carbenicillin, and related antibiotics
  10095..10199   -  promoter       AmpR promoter: bla
  10294..10329   +  CDS            rop (fragment): Rop protein, which maintains plasmids at low copy number; rop
  10431..10530   +  misc_feature   bom (fragment): basis of mobility region from pBR322
  10536..10690   -  CDS            lacZα (fragment): LacZα fragment of β-galactosidase; lacZ fragment
  10694..11161   -  CDS            LEF-9 (fragment): LEF9_NPVAC - Experimental evidence at protein level: Swiss-Prot protein existence level 1. Component of the viral DNA-dependent RNA polymerase which is composed of four equimolar subunits of LEF-4, LEF-8, LEF-9, and p47. Plays an essential role in late and very late gene expression. From Autographa californica nuclear polyhedrosis virus (AcMNPV).
  11188..11391   +  CDS            FP (fragment): FP25_NPVAC - Experimental evidence at protein level: Swiss-Prot protein existence level 1. From Autographa californica nuclear polyhedrosis virus (AcMNPV).
  12489..12558   +  protein_bind   attB: attB site for the φC31 integrase (Groth et al., 2000) phage φC31 integrase
