[The description below was written by a language model from this plasmid's Addgene catalogue record and pLannotate feature annotations shown in this document.]
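Description:
1095=Rcd-1r-NLS-hSpCas9-T2A-GFP, Opie2-dsRed-SV40 is an insect expression and transgenesis plasmid of about 13.7 kb, built on a piggyBac (pBac) backbone for making Cas9-expressing Drosophila melanogaster lines. In E. coli it replicates from a high-copy ColE1/pUC-type origin and is selected with ampicillin through the bla gene. Remnants of pUC-derived lac elements are also present. The two sequence records, one from the depositor and one from repository sequencing, carry the same set of features in the same order. They differ only in their start coordinate and by two nucleotides in length.

The roughly 6.6 kb payload contains two expression units. In the first, human-codon-optimised Streptococcus pyogenes Cas9 is driven by the promoter of the fly Rcd-1r gene (CG9573), according to the catalogue entry. This promoter is not annotated in the feature tables and presumably lies in the unannotated stretch upstream of the Cas9 coding sequence. Cas9 is annotated as two contiguous halves and is followed by a nucleoplasmin bipartite NLS. The EGFP that follows is linked through a T2A self-cleaving peptide per the construct name, so GFP is made as a separate protein that reports Cas9 expression. A baculoviral p74-derived fragment sits downstream of EGFP. The second unit uses the constitutive OpIE-2 baculovirus promoter to drive DsRed with an SV40 polyadenylation signal, giving a dominant red fluorescent marker for identifying transgenic animals.

The short AcMNPV-derived fragments (FP25, LEF-9) flanking the cargo are typical of piggyBac vector arms, although the transposon terminal repeats themselves are not annotated. A φC31 attB site is also present. The cassette can therefore be inserted either by piggyBac transposition or by site-specific φC31 integration. The record states that the plasmid supports Cas9 expression in both males and females, and the associated work concerns a confinable home-and-rescue gene drive for population modification.
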