Addgene plasmid #159673: 1095=Rcd-1r-NLS-hSpCas9-T2A-GFP, Opie2-dsRed-SV40
Purpose: Plasmid supports Cas9 expression in both males and females, Opie2-dsRed tagged, and can be integrated with pBac or phC31.
Depositing lab: Omar Akbari. Depositing organization: University of California, San Diego (UCSD). Publication: A confinable home and rescue gene drive for population modification. Kandul NP, Liu J, Bennett JB, Marshall JM, Akbari OS. Elife. 2021 Mar 5;10. pii: 65939. doi: 10.7554/eLife.65939. PubMed 33666174.
Backbone
  Vector backbone: pBac
  Vector type: Insect Expression
Growth in bacteria
  Bacterial resistance: Ampicillin, 100 μg/mL
  Growth temperature: 37°C
  Growth strain: DH5alpha
  Copy number: High Copy
Gene/Insert
  Gene/Insert name: Rcd-1r-NLS-hSpCas9-T2A-GFP, Opie2-dsRed-SV40
  Species: D. melanogaster (fly)
  Insert size (bp): 6600
  GenBank ID: Rcd1r (CG9573) promoter
  Tag / fusion protein: T2A-GFP (C terminal on insert)
Terms and licenses: Academic/Nonprofit Terms; Industry Terms: Not Available to Industry
How to cite: 1095=Rcd-1r-NLS-hSpCas9-T2A-GFP, Opie2-dsRed-SV40 was a gift from Omar Akbari (Addgene plasmid # 159673 ; http://n2t.net/addgene:159673 ; RRID:Addgene_159673)
